>Addgene plasmid #204859 | pnCas9-miniSdd7-PBE | addgene full sequence | sequence record 404920 | Addgene NGS Result
GAGCTCGGTACCTGACCCGGTCGTGCCCCTCTCTAGAGATAATGAGCATTGCATGTCTAAGTTATAAAAA
ATTACCACATATTTTTTTTGTCACACTTGTTTGAAGTGCAGTTTATCTATCTTTATACATATATTTAAAC
TTTACTCTACGAATAATATAATCTATAGTACTACAATAATATCAGTGTTTTAGAGAATCATATAAATGAA
CAGTTAGACATGGTCTAAAGGACAATTGAGTATTTTGACAACAGGACTCTACAGTTTTATCTTTTTAGTG
TGCATGTGTTCTCCTTTTTTTTTGCAAATAGCTTCACCTATATAATACTTCATCCATTTTATTAGTACAT
CCATTTAGGGTTTAGGGTTAATGGTTTTTATAGACTAATTTTTTTAGTACATCTATTTTATTCTATTTTA
GCCTCTAAATTAAGAAAACTAAAACTCTATTTTAGTTTTTTTATTTAATAATTTAGATATAAAATAGAAT
AAAATAAAGTGACTAAAAATTAAACAAATACCCTTTAAGAAATTAAAAAAACTAAGGAAACATTTTTCTT
GTTTCGAGTAGATAATGCCAGCCTGTTAAACGCCGTCGACGAGTCTAACGGACACCAACCAGCGAACCAG
CAGCGTCGCGTCGGGCCAAGCGAAGCAGACGGCACGGCATCTCTGTCGCTGCCTCTGGACCCCTCTCGAT
CGAGAGTTCCGCTCCACCGTTGGACTTGCTCCGCTGTCGGCATCCAGAAATTGCGTGGCGGAGCGGCAGA
CGTGAGCCGGCACGGCAGGCGGCCTCCTCCTCCTCTCACGGCACCGGCAGCTACGGGGGATTCCTTTCCC
ACCGCTCCTTCGCTTTCCCTTCCTCGCCCGCCGTAATAAATAGACACCCCCTCCACACCCTCTTTCCCCA
ACCTCGTGTTGTTCGGAGCGCACACACACACAACCAGATCTCCCCCAAATCCACCCGTCGGCACCTCCGC
TTCAAGGTACGCCGCTCGTCCTCCCCCCCCCCTCTCTACCTTCTCTAGATCGGCGTTCCGGTCCATGGTT
AGGGCCCGGTAGTTCTACTTCTGTTCATGTTTGTGTTAGATCCGTGTTTGTGTTAGATCCGTGCTGCTAG
CGTTCGTACACGGATGCGACCTGTACGTCAGACACGTTCTGATTGCTAACTTGCCAGTGTTTCTCTTTGG
GGAATCCTGGGATGGCTCTAGCCGTTCCGCAGACGGGATCGATTTCATGATTTTTTTTGTTTCGTTGCAT
AGGGTTTGGTTTGCCCTTTTCCTTTATTTCAATATATGCCGTGCACTTGTTTGTCGGGTCATCTTTTCAT
GCTTTTTTTTGTCTTGGTTGTGATGATGTGGTCTGGTTGGGCGGTCGTTCTAGATCGGAGTAGAATTAAT
TCTGTTTCAAACTACCTGGTGGATTTATTAATTTTGGATCTGTATGTGTGTGCCATACATATTCATAGTT
ACGAATTGAAGATGATGGATGGAAATATCGATCTAGGATAGGTATACATGTTGATGCGGGTTTTACTGAT
GCATATACAGAGATGCTTTTTGTTCGCTTGGTTGTGATGATGTGGTGTGGTTGGGCGGTCGTTCATTCGT
TCTAGATCGGAGTAGAATACTGTTTCAAACTACCTGGTGTATTTATTAATTTTGGAACTGTATGTGTGTG
TCATACATCTTCATAGTTACGAGTTTAAGATGGATGGAAATATCGATCTAGGATAGGTATACATGTTGAT
GTGGGTTTTACTGATGCATATACATGATGGCATATGCAGCATCTATTCATATGCTCTAACCTTGAGTACC
TATCTATTATAATAAACAAGTATGTTTTATAATTATTTTGATCTTGATATACTTGGATGATGGCATATGC
AGCAGCTATATGTGGATTTTTTTAGCCCTGCCTTCATACGCTATTTATTTGCTTGGTACTGTTTCTTTTG
TCGATGCTCACCCTGTTGTTTGGTGTTACTTCTGCAAAGCTTGTCGACGGATCCATGCCAAAGAAGAAGA
GGAAGGTTGAGGGAGGAGGGCCTGGGGCGGTTCCTGAAGGAGGCGACGGCCCGCCAGCCGTGCCGGCGGA
GGAGGTGGAGAGGTTGAGAGGAGAACTTCCTCCACCTGTTGTCCCGGGCACTGGTCAAAAAACGCATGGG
CGCTGGATTGGTCCAGATGGTCGCGTCCGCGCCATTGTTTCAGGAAGGGATGAAGATGCTGCACTGGTGC
ATGCACAGCTCGCCGCCAAGGGGATACCAGACGAGCCAACAAGAAATTCTGATGTTGAGCAGAAGCTGGC
CGCGCACATGGTGGCAAATGGCATCCGCCACGTCACGCTCGTCATCAACCATAGACCCTGCCGCGGCTTC
GACGACAGCTGTGATACACTTGTGCCCATAATTCTGCCGGAGGGCTGCACCCTCACGGTGCACGGGCAAA
CTGACAAGGGCATGAGGGTGCGGGTAAGGTACACCGGCGGCGCGCGGCCGTGGTGGTCCAAGTCCGGCAG
CGAGACGCCAGGCACCTCCGAGAGCGCTACGCCTGAACTTAAGGACAAGAAGTACTCGATCGGCCTCGCC
ATCGGGACGAACTCAGTTGGCTGGGCCGTGATCACCGACGAGTACAAGGTGCCCTCTAAGAAGTTCAAGG
TCCTGGGGAACACCGACCGCCATTCCATCAAGAAGAACCTCATCGGCGCTCTCCTGTTCGACAGCGGGGA
GACCGCTGAGGCTACGAGGCTCAAGAGAACCGCTAGGCGCCGGTACACGAGAAGGAAGAACAGGATCTGC
TACCTCCAAGAGATTTTCTCCAACGAGATGGCCAAGGTTGACGATTCATTCTTCCACCGCCTGGAGGAGT
CTTTCCTCGTGGAGGAGGATAAGAAGCACGAGCGGCATCCCATCTTCGGCAACATCGTGGACGAGGTTGC
CTACCACGAGAAGTACCCTACGATCTACCATCTGCGGAAGAAGCTCGTGGACTCCACCGATAAGGCGGAC
CTCAGACTGATCTACCTCGCTCTGGCCCACATGATCAAGTTCCGCGGCCATTTCCTGATCGAGGGGGATC
TCAACCCAGACAACAGCGATGTTGACAAGCTGTTCATCCAACTCGTGCAGACCTACAACCAACTCTTCGA
GGAGAACCCGATCAACGCCTCTGGCGTGGACGCGAAGGCTATCCTGTCCGCGAGGCTCTCGAAGTCCAGG
AGGCTGGAGAACCTGATCGCTCAGCTCCCAGGCGAGAAGAAGAACGGCCTGTTCGGGAACCTCATCGCTC
TCAGCCTGGGGCTCACCCCGAACTTCAAGTCGAACTTCGATCTCGCTGAGGACGCCAAGCTGCAACTCTC
CAAGGACACCTACGACGATGACCTCGATAACCTCCTGGCCCAGATCGGCGATCAATACGCGGACCTGTTC
CTCGCTGCCAAGAACCTGTCGGACGCCATCCTCCTGTCAGATATCCTCCGCGTGAACACCGAGATCACGA
AGGCTCCACTCTCTGCCTCCATGATCAAGCGCTACGACGAGCACCATCAGGATCTGACCCTCCTGAAGGC
GCTGGTCCGCCAACAGCTCCCGGAGAAGTACAAGGAGATTTTCTTCGATCAGTCGAAGAACGGCTACGCT
GGGTACATCGACGGCGGGGCCTCACAAGAGGAGTTCTACAAGTTCATCAAGCCAATCCTGGAGAAGATGG
ACGGCACGGAGGAGCTCCTGGTGAAGCTCAACAGGGAGGACCTCCTGCGGAAGCAGAGAACCTTCGATAA
CGGCAGCATCCCCCACCAAATCCATCTCGGGGAGCTGCACGCCATCCTGAGAAGGCAAGAGGACTTCTAC
CCTTTCCTCAAGGATAACCGGGAGAAGATCGAGAAGATCCTGACCTTCAGAATCCCATACTACGTCGGCC
CTCTCGCGCGGGGGAACTCAAGATTCGCTTGGATGACCCGCAAGTCTGAGGAGACCATCACGCCGTGGAA
CTTCGAGGAGGTGGTGGACAAGGGCGCTAGCGCTCAGTCGTTCATCGAGAGGATGACCAACTTCGACAAG
AACCTGCCCAACGAGAAGGTGCTCCCTAAGCACTCGCTCCTGTACGAGTACTTCACCGTCTACAACGAGC
TCACGAAGGTGAAGTACGTCACCGAGGGCATGCGCAAGCCAGCGTTCCTGTCCGGGGAGCAGAAGAAGGC
TATCGTGGACCTCCTGTTCAAGACCAACCGGAAGGTCACGGTTAAGCAACTCAAGGAGGACTACTTCAAG
AAGATCGAGTGCTTCGATTCGGTCGAGATCAGCGGCGTTGAGGACCGCTTCAACGCCAGCCTCGGGACCT
ACCACGATCTCCTGAAGATCATCAAGGATAAGGACTTCCTGGACAACGAGGAGAACGAGGATATCCTGGA
GGACATCGTGCTGACCCTCACGCTGTTCGAGGACAGGGAGATGATCGAGGAGCGCCTGAAGACGTACGCC
CATCTCTTCGATGACAAGGTCATGAAGCAACTCAAGCGCCGGAGATACACCGGCTGGGGGAGGCTGTCCC
GCAAGCTCATCAACGGCATCCGGGACAAGCAGTCCGGGAAGACCATCCTCGACTTCCTCAAGAGCGATGG
CTTCGCCAACAGGAACTTCATGCAACTGATCCACGATGACAGCCTCACCTTCAAGGAGGATATCCAAAAG
GCTCAAGTGAGCGGCCAGGGGGACTCGCTGCACGAGCATATCGCGAACCTCGCTGGCTCCCCCGCGATCA
AGAAGGGCATCCTCCAGACCGTGAAGGTTGTGGACGAGCTCGTGAAGGTCATGGGCCGGCACAAGCCTGA
GAACATCGTCATCGAGATGGCCAGAGAGAACCAAACCACGCAGAAGGGGCAAAAGAACTCTAGGGAGCGC
ATGAAGCGCATCGAGGAGGGCATCAAGGAGCTGGGGTCCCAAATCCTCAAGGAGCACCCAGTGGAGAACA
CCCAACTGCAGAACGAGAAGCTCTACCTGTACTACCTCCAGAACGGCAGGGATATGTACGTGGACCAAGA
GCTGGATATCAACCGCCTCAGCGATTACGACGTCGATCATATCGTTCCCCAGTCTTTCCTGAAGGATGAC
TCCATCGACAACAAGGTCCTCACCAGGTCGGACAAGAACCGCGGCAAGTCAGATAACGTTCCATCTGAGG
AGGTCGTTAAGAAGATGAAGAACTACTGGAGGCAGCTCCTGAACGCCAAGCTGATCACGCAAAGGAAGTT
CGACAACCTCACCAAGGCTGAGAGAGGCGGGCTCTCAGAGCTGGACAAGGCCGGCTTCATCAAGCGGCAG
CTGGTCGAGACCAGACAAATCACGAAGCACGTTGCGCAAATCCTCGACTCTCGGATGAACACGAAGTACG
ATGAGAACGACAAGCTGATCAGGGAGGTTAAGGTGATCACCCTGAAGTCTAAGCTCGTCTCCGACTTCAG
GAAGGATTTCCAGTTCTACAAGGTTCGCGAGATCAACAACTACCACCATGCCCATGACGCTTACCTCAAC
GCTGTGGTCGGCACCGCTCTGATCAAGAAGTACCCAAAGCTGGAGTCCGAGTTCGTGTACGGGGACTACA
AGGTTTACGATGTGCGCAAGATGATCGCCAAGTCGGAGCAAGAGATCGGCAAGGCTACCGCCAAGTACTT
CTTCTACTCAAACATCATGAACTTCTTCAAGACCGAGATCACGCTGGCCAACGGCGAGATCCGGAAGAGA
CCGCTCATCGAGACCAACGGCGAGACGGGGGAGATCGTGTGGGACAAGGGCAGGGATTTCGCGACCGTCC
GCAAGGTTCTCTCCATGCCCCAGGTGAACATCGTCAAGAAGACCGAGGTCCAAACGGGCGGGTTCTCAAA
GGAGTCTATCCTGCCTAAGCGGAACAGCGACAAGCTCATCGCCAGAAAGAAGGACTGGGACCCAAAGAAG
TACGGCGGGTTCGACAGCCCTACCGTGGCCTACTCGGTCCTGGTTGTGGCGAAGGTTGAGAAGGGCAAGT
CCAAGAAGCTCAAGAGCGTGAAGGAGCTCCTGGGGATCACCATCATGGAGAGGTCCAGCTTCGAGAAGAA
CCCAATCGACTTCCTGGAGGCCAAGGGCTACAAGGAGGTGAAGAAGGACCTGATCATCAAGCTCCCGAAG
TACTCTCTCTTCGAGCTGGAGAACGGCAGGAAGAGAATGCTGGCTTCCGCTGGCGAGCTCCAGAAGGGGA
ACGAGCTCGCGCTGCCAAGCAAGTACGTGAACTTCCTCTACCTGGCTTCCCACTACGAGAAGCTCAAGGG
CAGCCCGGAGGACAACGAGCAAAAGCAGCTGTTCGTCGAGCAGCACAAGCATTACCTCGACGAGATCATC
GAGCAAATCTCCGAGTTCAGCAAGCGCGTGATCCTCGCCGACGCGAACCTGGATAAGGTCCTCTCCGCCT
ACAACAAGCACCGGGACAAGCCCATCAGAGAGCAAGCGGAGAACATCATCCATCTCTTCACCCTGACGAA
CCTCGGCGCTCCTGCTGCTTTCAAGTACTTCGACACCACGATCGATCGGAAGAGATACACCTCCACGAAG
GAGGTCCTGGACGCGACCCTCATCCACCAGTCGATCACCGGCCTGTACGAGACGAGGATCGACCTCTCAC
AACTCGGCGGGGATAAGAGACCCGCAGCAACCAAGAAGGCAGGGCAAGCAAAGAAGAAGAAGACGCGTGA
CTCCGGCGGCAGCACCAACCTGTCCGACATCATCGAGAAGGAGACGGGCAAGCAACTCGTGATCCAGGAG
AGCATCCTCATGCTGCCAGAGGAGGTGGAGGAGGTCATCGGCAACAAGCCAGAGTCCGACATCCTGGTGC
ACACCGCCTACGACGAGTCCACCGACGAGAACGTCATGCTCCTGACCAGCGACGCCCCAGAGTACAAGCC
ATGGGCCCTCGTCATCCAGGACAGCAACGGGGAGAACAAGATCAAGATGCTGTCGGGGGGGAGCCCAAAG
AAGAAGCGGAAGGTGTAGTGTACAAGTAACCCGGGAATTCGGTACGCTGAAATCACCAGTCTCTCTCTAC
AAATCTATCTCTCTCTATTTTCTCCATAAATAATGTGTGAGTAGTTTCCCGATAAGGGAAATTAGGGTTC
TTATAGGGTTTCGCTCATGTGTTGAGCATATAAGAAACCCTTAGTATGTATTTGTATTTGTAAAATACTT
CTATCAATAAAATTTCTAATTCCTAAAACCAAAATCCAGTACTAAAATCCAGATCTCCTAAAGTCCCTAT
AGATCTTTGTCGTGAATATAAACCAGACACGAGACGACTAAACCTGGAGCCCAGACGCCGTTCGAAGCTA
GAAGTACCGCTTAGGCAGGAGGCCGTTAGGGAAAAGATGCTAAGGCAGGGTTGGTTACGTTGACTCCCCC
GTAGGTTTGGTTTAAATATGATGAAGTGGACGGAAGGAAGGAGGAAGACAAGGAAGGATAAGGTTGCAGG
CCCTGTGCAAGGTAAGAAGATGGAAATTTGATAGAGGTACGCTACTATACTTATACTATACGCTAAGGGA
ATGCTTGTATTTATACCCTATACCCCCTAATAACCCCTTATCAATTTAAGAAATAATCCGCATAAGCCCC
CGCTTAAAAATTGGTATCAGAGCCATGAATAGGTCTATGACCAAAACTCAAGAGGATAAAACCTCACCAA
AATACGAAAGAGTTCTTAACTCTAAAGATAAAAGATCTTTCAAGATCAAAACTAGTTCCCTCACACCGGT
GACGGGGATCGCATGCGATATCTCGAGATCTAGCTTGGCGTAATCATGGTCATAGCTGTTTCCTGTGTGA
AATTGTTATCCGCTCACAATTCCACACAACATACGAGCCGGAAGCATAAAGTGTAAAGCCTGGGGTGCCT
AATGAGTGAGCTAACTCACATTAATTGCGTTGCGCTCACTGCCCGCTTTCCAGTCGGGAAACCTGTCGTG
CCAGCTGCATTAATGAATCGGCCAACGCGCGGGGAGAGGCGGTTTGCGTATTGGGCGCTCTTCCGCTTCC
TCGCTCACTGACTCGCTGCGCTCGGTCGTTCGGCTGCGGCGAGCGGTATCAGCTCACTCAAAGGCGGTAA
TACGGTTATCCACAGAATCAGGGGATAACGCAGGAAAGAACATGTGAGCAAAAGGCCAGCAAAAGGCCAG
GAACCGTAAAAAGGCCGCGTTGCTGGCGTTTTTCCATAGGCTCCGCCCCCCTGACGAGCATCACAAAAAT
CGACGCTCAAGTCAGAGGTGGCGAAACCCGACAGGACTATAAAGATACCAGGCGTTTCCCCCTGGAAGCT
CCCTCGTGCGCTCTCCTGTTCCGACCCTGCCGCTTACCGGATACCTGTCCGCCTTTCTCCCTTCGGGAAG
CGTGGCGCTTTCTCATAGCTCACGCTGTAGGTATCTCAGTTCGGTGTAGGTCGTTCGCTCCAAGCTGGGC
TGTGTGCACGAACCCCCCGTTCAGCCCGACCGCTGCGCCTTATCCGGTAACTATCGTCTTGAGTCCAACC
CGGTAAGACACGACTTATCGCCACTGGCAGCAGCCACTGGTAACAGGATTAGCAGAGCGAGGTATGTAGG
CGGTGCTACAGAGTTCTTGAAGTGGTGGCCTAACTACGGCTACACTAGAAGAACAGTATTTGGTATCTGC
GCTCTGCTGAAGCCAGTTACCTTCGGAAAAAGAGTTGGTAGCTCTTGATCCGGCAAACAAACCACCGCTG
GTAGCGGTGGTTTTTTTGTTTGCAAGCAGCAGATTACGCGCAGAAAAAAAGGATCTCAAGAAGATCCTTT
GATCTTTTCTACGGGGTCTGACGCTCAGTGGAACGAAAACTCACGTTAAGGGATTTTGGTCATGAGATTA
TCAAAAAGGATCTTCACCTAGATCCTTTTAAATTAAAAATGAAGTTTTAAATCAATCTAAAGTATATATG
AGTAAACTTGGTCTGACAGTTACCAATGCTTAATCAGTGAGGCACCTATCTCAGCGATCTGTCTATTTCG
TTCATCCATAGTTGCCTGACTCCCCGTCGTGTAGATAACTACGATACGGGAGGGCTTACCATCTGGCCCC
AGTGCTGCAATGATACCGCGAGACCCACGCTCACCGGCTCCAGATTTATCAGCAATAAACCAGCCAGCCG
GAAGGGCCGAGCGCAGAAGTGGTCCTGCAACTTTATCCGCCTCCATCCAGTCTATTAATTGTTGCCGGGA
AGCTAGAGTAAGTAGTTCGCCAGTTAATAGTTTGCGCAACGTTGTTGCCATTGCTACAGGCATCGTGGTG
TCACGCTCGTCGTTTGGTATGGCTTCATTCAGCTCCGGTTCCCAACGATCAAGGCGAGTTACATGATCCC
CCATGTTGTGCAAAAAAGCGGTTAGCTCCTTCGGTCCTCCGATCGTTGTCAGAAGTAAGTTGGCCGCAGT
GTTATCACTCATGGTTATGGCAGCACTGCATAATTCTCTTACTGTCATGCCATCCGTAAGATGCTTTTCT
GTGACTGGTGAGTACTCAACCAAGTCATTCTGAGAATAGTGTATGCGGCGACCGAGTTGCTCTTGCCCGG
CGTCAATACGGGATAATACCGCGCCACATAGCAGAACTTTAAAAGTGCTCATCATTGGAAAACGTTCTTC
GGGGCGAAAACTCTCAAGGATCTTACCGCTGTTGAGATCCAGTTCGATGTAACCCACTCGTGCACCCAAC
TGATCTTCAGCATCTTTTACTTTCACCAGCGTTTCTGGGTGAGCAAAAACAGGAAGGCAAAATGCCGCAA
AAAAGGGAATAAGGGCGACACGGAAATGTTGAATACTCATACTCTTCCTTTTTCAATATTATTGAAGCAT
TTATCAGGGTTATTGTCTCATGAGCGGATACATATTTGAATGTATTTAGAAAAATAAACAAATAGGGGTT
CCGCGCACATTTCCCCGAAAAGTGCCACCTGCCAGTGCCAAGCTAATTC
Features (pLannotate 1.2.2; 12 found; start..end, strand, type, name):
     13..1996    +  promoter       Ubi promoter: maize polyubiquitin gene promoter
   2564..6664    +  CDS            cas9: CAS9_STRP1 - Also known as csn1 From Streptococcus pyogenes serotype M1.
   6734..6982    +  CDS            UGI: UNGI_BPPB2 - Experimental evidence at protein level: Swiss-Prot protein existence level 1. This protein binds specifically and reversibly to the host uracil-DNA glycosylase, preventing removal of uracil residues from PBS2 DNA by the host uracil-excision repair system. From Bacillus phage PBS2 (Bacteriophage PBS2).
   7089..7265    +  polyA_signal   CaMV poly(A) signal: cauliflower mosaic virus polyadenylation signal
   7843..7859    -  protein_bind   lac operator: The lac repressor binds to the lac operator to inhibit transcription in E. coli. This inhibition can be relieved by adding lactose or isopropyl-β-D-thiogalactopyranoside (IPTG). lac repressor encoded by lacI
   7867..7897    -  promoter       lac promoter: promoter for the E. coli lac operon
   7912..7933    -  protein_bind   CAP binding site: CAP binding activates transcription in the presence of cAMP. E. coli catabolite activator protein
   7946..8038    -  CDS            lacI (fragment): lac repressor; lacI; The lac repressor binds to the lac operator to inhibit transcription in E. coli. This inhibition can be relieved by adding lactose or isopropyl-β-D-thiogalactopyranoside (IPTG).
   8221..8809    -  rep_origin     ori: high-copy-number ColE1/pMB1/pBR322/pUC origin of replication
   8980..9840    -  CDS            AmpR: β-lactamase; bla; confers resistance to ampicillin, carbenicillin, and related antibiotics
   9841..9945    -  promoter       AmpR promoter: bla
   9985..12      +  misc_feature   MCS (fragment) (across the origin): pUC18/19 multiple cloning site
