[The description below was written by a language model from this plasmid's Addgene catalogue record and pLannotate feature annotations shown in this document.]
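Description:
pnCas9-miniSdd7-PBE is a plant expression CRISPR plasmid of about 10 kb, built on the pnCas9-PBE backbone and intended for cytosine base editing in monocotyledon plants by transient transformation. It is maintained in E. coli as a high-copy plasmid through a ColE1/pUC-type origin and selected with ampicillin via the β-lactamase gene and its native promoter. Remnants of a pUC-style cloning region (lac promoter and operator, CAP binding site, a lacI fragment and part of the multiple cloning site) are also present but have no role in the plant payload. No plant selectable marker or T-DNA borders appear in the annotation, which fits the stated use for transient delivery.

The payload is a single synthetic fusion, miniSdd7-nSpCas9(D10A)-UGI, driven by the maize polyubiquitin (ZmUbi-1) promoter, a strong constitutive promoter widely used in cereals, and terminated by the cauliflower mosaic virus polyadenylation signal. The feature table annotates the Streptococcus pyogenes Cas9 coding region and the downstream uracil glycosylase inhibitor from Bacillus phage PBS2. The miniSdd7 deaminase itself is not annotated, but an unannotated stretch between the promoter and Cas9 is where the catalogue's insert order would place it. In this architecture, the D10A nickase is guided to a target site, the deaminase converts cytosines to uracils on the displaced single strand, and UGI blocks uracil excision repair. Nicking of the unedited strand further favours a C-to-T outcome. No guide RNA cassette is annotated or described, so the sgRNA presumably has to be supplied from a separate construct.
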