Addgene plasmid #204859: pnCas9-miniSdd7-PBE
Purpose: For cytosine base editing using miniSdd7 in monocotyledon plants (transient transformation)
Depositing lab: Caixia Gao. Depositing organization: Institute of Genetics and Developmental Biology, Chinese Academy of Sciences. Publication: Discovery of deaminase functions by structure-based protein clustering. Huang J, Lin Q, Fei H, He Z, Xu H, Li Y, Qu K, Han P, Gao Q, Li B, Liu G, Zhang L, Hu J, Zhang R, Zuo E, Luo Y, Ran Y, Qiu JL, Zhao KT, Gao C. Cell. 2023 Jul 20;186(15):3182-3195.e14. doi: 10.1016/j.cell.2023.05.041. Epub 2023 Jun 27. PubMed 37379837.
Backbone
  Vector backbone: pnCas9-PBE
  Backbone manufacturer: Caixia Gao
  Vector type: Plant Expression, CRISPR
Growth in bacteria
  Bacterial resistance: Ampicillin, 100 μg/mL
  Growth temperature: 37°C
  Growth strain: DH5alpha
  Copy number: High Copy
Gene/Insert
  Gene/Insert name: miniSdd7-nSpCas9(D10A)-UGI
  Species: Synthetic
  Mutation: D10A in SpCas9
  Promoter: ZmUbi-1
  Cloning method: Gibson Cloning
Terms and licenses: Academic/Nonprofit Terms; Industry Terms: Not Available to Industry
Depositor comments: Please visit https://doi.org/10.1101/2023.05.21.541555 for bioRxiv preprint.
How to cite: pnCas9-miniSdd7-PBE was a gift from Caixia Gao (Addgene plasmid # 204859 ; http://n2t.net/addgene:204859 ; RRID:Addgene_204859)
